>Addgene plasmid #56305 | Clover-PMP-N-10 | addgene full sequence | sequence record 218688 | Addgene NGS Result
TTCTTTCCTGCGTTATCCCCTGATTCTGTGGATAACCGTATTACCGCCATGCATTAGTTATTAATAGTAA
TCAATTACGGGGTCATTAGTTCATAGCCCATATATGGAGTTCCGCGTTACATAACTTACGGTAAATGGCC
CGCCTGGCTGACCGCCCAACGACCCCCGCCCATTGACGTCAATAATGACGTATGTTCCCATAGTAACGCC
AATAGGGACTTTCCATTGACGTCAATGGGTGGAGTATTTACGGTAAACTGCCCACTTGGCAGTACATCAA
GTGTATCATATGCCAAGTACGCCCCCTATTGACGTCAATGACGGTAAATGGCCCGCCTGGCATTATGCCC
AGTACATGACCTTATGGGACTTTCCTACTTGGCAGTACATCTACGTATTAGTCATCGCTATTACCATGGT
GATGCGGTTTTGGCAGTACATCAATGGGCGTGGATAGCGGTTTGACTCACGGGGATTTCCAAGTCTCCAC
CCCATTGACGTCAATGGGAGTTTGTTTTGGCACCAAAATCAACGGGACTTTCCAAAATGTCGTAACAACT
CCGCCCCATTGACGCAAATGGGCGGTAGGCGTGTACGGTGGGAGGTCTATATAAGCAGAGCTGGTTTAGT
GAACCGTCAGATCCGCTAGCGCTACCGGACTCAGATCTGCCACCATGGCGCCGGCCGCGTCCAGGCTGCG
GGCCGAAGCCGGGCTCGGGGCGCTGCCGCGGCGGGCGCTCGCCCAGTACTTGCTCTTCCTGCGGCTCTAC
CCGGTGCTCACCAAGGCGGCCACCAGTGGCATTTTGTCAGCACTTGGGAACTTCCTGGCCCAGATGATTG
AGAAGAAGCGGAAAAAAGAAAACTCTAGAAGTCTGGATGTCGGTGGGCCTCTGAGATATGCCGTTTACGG
GTTCTTCTTCACAGGGCCGCTGAGTCACTTCTTCTACTTCTTCATGGAACATTGGATCCCTCCTGAGGTC
CCCCTGGCAGGGCTCAGGAGGCTTCTCCTGGACCGCCTCGTCTTTGCACCGGCCTTCCTCATGTTGTTCT
TCCTCATCATGAACTTTCTGGAGGGGAAAGACGCCTCAGCCTTCGCCGCCAAGATGAGGGGGGGCTTCTG
GCCGGCGCTGAGGATGAACTGGCGGGTGTGGACGCCACTACAGTTCATCAACATCAACTACGTCCCTCTG
AAGTTCCGGGTGCTCTTCGCCAACCTGGCAGCTCTGTTCTGGTATGCCTACCTGGCCTCCTTGGGGAAGA
GCGGCTCCGGTAGCGGACCGGTCGCCACCATGGTGAGCAAGGGCGAGGAGCTGTTCACCGGGGTGGTGCC
CATCCTGGTCGAGCTGGACGGCGACGTAAACGGCCACAAGTTCAGCGTCCGCGGCGAGGGCGAGGGCGAT
GCCACCAACGGCAAGCTGACCCTGAAGTTCATCTGCACCACCGGCAAGCTGCCCGTGCCCTGGCCCACCC
TCGTGACCACCTTCGGCTACGGCGTGGCCTGCTTCAGCCGCTACCCCGACCACATGAAGCAGCACGACTT
CTTCAAGTCCGCCATGCCCGAAGGCTACGTCCAGGAGCGCACCATCTCTTTCAAGGACGACGGTACCTAC
AAGACCCGCGCCGAGGTGAAGTTCGAGGGCGACACCCTGGTGAACCGCATCGAGCTGAAGGGCATCGACT
TCAAGGAGGACGGCAACATCCTGGGGCACAAGCTGGAGTACAACTTCAACAGCCACAACGTCTATATCAC
GGCCGACAAGCAGAAGAACGGCATCAAGGCTAACTTCAAGATCCGCCACAACGTTGAGGACGGCAGCGTG
CAGCTCGCCGACCACTACCAGCAGAACACCCCCATCGGCGACGGCCCCGTGCTGCTGCCCGACAACCACT
ACCTGAGCCATCAGTCCGCCCTGAGCAAAGACCCCAACGAGAAGCGCGATCACATGGTCCTGCTGGAGTT
CGTGACCGCCGCCGGGATCACTCTCGGCATGGACGAGCTGTACAAGTAAGCGGCCGCGACTCTAGATCAT
AATCAGCCATACCACATTTGTAGAGGTTTTACTTGCTTTAAAAAACCTCCCACACCTCCCCCTGAACCTG
AAACATAAAATGAATGCAATTGTTGTTGTTAACTTGTTTATTGCAGCTTATAATGGTTACAAATAAAGCA
ATAGCATCACAAATTTCACAAATAAAGCATTTTTTTCACTGCATTCTAGTTGTGGTTTGTCCAAACTCAT
CAATGTATCTTAAGGCGTAAATTGTAAGCGTTAATATTTTGTTAAAATTCGCGTTAAATTTTTGTTAAAT
CAGCTCATTTTTTAACCAATAGGCCGAAATCGGCAAAATCCCTTATAAATCAAAAGAATAGACCGAGATA
GGGT
[37 nt withheld, positions 2385-2421]
AAAGAACGTGGACTCCAACGTCAAAGG
[49 nt withheld, positions 2449-2497]
T
[91 nt withheld, positions 2499-2589]
G
[124 nt withheld, positions 2591-2714]
CAGGTGGCACTTTTCGGGGAAATGTGCGCGGAACCCCTATTTGTTTATTTTTCTAAATACATTCAAATAT
GTATCCGCTCATGAGACAATAACCCTGATAAATGCTTCAATAATATTGAAAAAGGAAGAGTCCTGAGGCG
GAAAGAACCAGCTGTGGAATGTGTGTCAGTTAGGGTGTGGAAAGTCCCCAGGCTCCCCAGCAGGCAGAAG
TATGCAAAGCATGCATCTCAATTAGTCAGCAACCAGGTGTGGAAAGTCCCCAGGCTCCCCAGCAGGCAGA
AGTATGCAAAGCATGCATCTCAATTAGTCAGCAACCATAGTCCCGCCCCTAACTCCGCCCATCCCGCCCC
TAACTCCGCCCAGTTCCGCCCATTCTCCGCCCCATGGCTGACTAATTTTTTTTATTTATGCAGAGGCCGA
GGCCGCCTCGGCCTCTGAGCTATTCCAGAAGTAGTGAGGAGGCTTTTTTGGAGGCCTAGGCTTTTGCAAA
GATCGATCAAGAGACAGGATGAGGATCGTTTCGCATGATTGAACAAGATGGATTGCACGCAGGTTCTCCG
GCCGCTTGGGTGGAGAGGCTATTCGGCTATGACTGGGCACAACAGACAATCGGCTGCTCTGATGCCGCCG
TGTTCCGGCTGTCAGCGCAGGGGCGCCCGGTTCTTTTTGTCAAGACCGACCTGTCCGGTGCCCTGAATGA
ACTGCAAGACGAGGCAGCGCGGCTATCGTGGCTGGCCACGACGGGCGTTCCTTGCGCAGCTGTGCTCGAC
GTTGTCACTGAAGCGGGAAGGGACTGGCTGCTATTGGGCGAAGTGCCGGGGCAGGATCTCCTGTCATCTC
ACCTTGCTCCTGCCGAGAAAGTATCCATCATGGCTGATGCAATGCGGCGGCTGCATACGCTTGATCCGGC
TACCTGCCCATTCGACCACCAAGCGAAACATCGCATCGAGCGAGCACGTACTCGGATGGAAGCCGGTCTT
GTCGATCAGGATGATCTGGACGAAGAGCATCAGGGGCTCGCGCCAGCCGAACTGTTCGCCAGGCTCAAGG
CGAGCATGCCCGACGGCGAGGATCTCGTCGTGACCCATGGCGATGCCTGCTTGCCGAATATCATGGTGGA
AAATGGCCGCTTTTCTGGATTCATCGACTGTGGCCGGCTGGGTGTGGCGGACCGCTATCAGGACATAGCG
TTGGCTACCCGTGATATTGCTGAAGAGCTTGGCGGCGAATGGGCTGACCGCTTCCTCGTGCTTTACGGTA
TCGCCGCTCCCGATTCGCAGCGCATCGCCTTCTATCGCCTTCTTGACGAGTTCTTCTGAGCGGGACTCTG
GGGTTCGAAATGACCGACCAAGCGACGCCCAACCTGCCATCACGAGATTTCGATTCCACCGCCGCCTTCT
ATGAAAGGTTGGGCTTCGGAATCGTTTTCCGGGACGCCGGCTGGATGATCCTCCAGCGCGGGGATCTCAT
GCTGGAGTTCTTCGCCCACCCTAGGGGGAGGCTAACTGAAACACGGAAGGAGACAATACCGGAAGGAACC
CGCGCTATGACGGCAATAAAAAGACAGAATAAAACGCACGGTGTTGGGTCGTTTGTTCATAAACGCGGGG
TTCGGTCCCAGGGCTGGCACTCTGTCGATACCCCACCGAGACCCCATTGGGGCCAATACGCCCGCGTTTC
TTCCTTTTCCCCACCCCACCCCCCAAGTTCGGGTGAAGGCCCAGGGCTCGCAGCCAACGTCGGGGCGGCA
GGCCCTGCCATAGCCTCAGGTTACTCATATATACTTTAGATTGATTTAAAACTTCATTTTTAATTTAAAA
GGATCTAGGTGAAGATCCTTTTTGATAATCTCATGACCAAAATCCCTTAACGTGAGTTTTCGTTCCACTG
AGCGTCAGACCCCGTAGAAAAGATCAAAGGATCTTCTTGAGATCCTTTTTTTCTGCGCGTAATCTGCTGC
TTGCAAACAAAAAAACCACCGCTACCAGCGGTGGTTTGTTTGCCGGATCAAGAGCTACCAACTCTTTTTC
CGAAGGTAACTGGCTTCAGCAGAGCGCAGATACCAAATACTGTTCTTCTAGTGTAGCCGTAGTTAGGCCA
CCACTTCAAGAACTCTGTAGCACCGCCTACATACCTCGCTCTGCTAATCCTGTTACCAGTGGCTGCTGCC
AGTGGCGATAAGTCGTGTCTTACCGGGTTGGACTCAAGACGATAGTTACCGGATAAGGCGCAGCGGTCGG
GCTGAACGGGGGGTTCGTGCACACAGCCCAGCTTGGAGCGAACGACCTACACCGAACTGAGATACCTACA
GCGTGAGCTATGAGAAAGCGCCACGCTTCCCGAAGGGAGAAAGGCGGACAGGTATCCGGTAAGCGGCAGG
GTCGGAACAGGAGAGCGCACGAGGGAGCTTCCAGGGGGAAACGCCTGGTATCTTTATAGTCCTGTCGGGT
TTCGCCACCTCTGACTTGAGCGTCGATTTTTGTGATGCTCGTCAGGGGGGCGGAGCCTATGGAAAAACGC
CAGCAACGCGGCCTTTTTACGGTTCCTGGCCTTTTGCTGGCCTTTTGCTCACATG
Features (pLannotate 1.2.2; 16 found; start..end, strand, type, name):
      1..47      +  rep_origin     RSF ori (fragment): Plasmids containing the RSF 1030 origin of replication can be propagated in E. coli cells that contain additional plasmids with compatible origins.
    115..418     +  enhancer       CMV enhancer: human cytomegalovirus immediate early enhancer
    419..622     +  promoter       CMV promoter: human cytomegalovirus (CMV) immediate early promoter
    645..668     +  misc_feature   MCS (fragment): multiple cloning site
    675..1259    +  CDS            PXMP2: PXMP2_HUMAN - Also known as PMP22. Experimental evidence at protein level: Swiss-Prot protein existence level 1. Seems to be involved in pore-forming activity and may contribute to the unspecific permeability of the peroxisomal membrane. From Homo sapiens (Human).
   1290..2009    +  CDS            mClover2: monomeric derivative of the bright green-yellow fluorescent protein Clover mammalian codon-optimized
   2025..2108    +  CDS            large T antigen (fragment): large T antigen from SV40 (simian virus 40)
   2131..2252    +  polyA_signal   SV40 poly(A) signal: SV40 polyadenylation signal
   2286..2714    -  rep_origin     f1 ori (sequence partly withheld): f1 bacteriophage origin of replication; arrow indicates direction of (+) strand synthesis
   2741..2845    +  promoter       AmpR promoter: bla
   2847..3204    +  promoter       SV40 promoter: SV40 enhancer and early promoter
   3239..4033    +  CDS            NeoR/KanR: aminoglycoside phosphotransferase from Tn5; aph(3')-II (or nptII); confers resistance to neomycin, kanamycin, and G418 (Geneticin®)
   4054..4206    +  CDS            ble (fragment): BLE_KLEPN - Experimental evidence at protein level: Swiss-Prot protein existence level 1. Binding protein with a strong affinity to the bleomycin family of antibiotics. Binds to CL990; an antimitotic-antibiotic compound. From Klebsiella pneumoniae.
   4265..4312    +  polyA_signal   HSV TK poly(A) signal: herpes simplex virus thymidine kinase polyadenylation signal (Cole and Stacy, 1985)
   4403..4419    -  polyA_signal   bGH poly(A) signal (fragment): bovine growth hormone polyadenylation signal
   4641..5229    +  rep_origin     ori: high-copy-number ColE1/pMB1/pBR322/pUC origin of replication
