[The description below was written by a language model from this plasmid's Addgene catalogue record and pLannotate feature annotations shown in this document.]
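Description:
Clover-PMP-N-10 is a mammalian expression plasmid built on the mClover2-N1 backbone, an N1-type fusion vector in which the gene of interest sits upstream of the fluorescent protein. It carries the human peroxisomal membrane protein PXMP2 (also called PMP22) fused at its C terminus to mClover2, a monomeric, mammalian codon-optimized derivative of the bright green-yellow fluorescent protein Clover. In the sequenced record of about 5.3 kb, the PXMP2 coding region follows the human cytomegalovirus immediate early enhancer and promoter and a remnant of the multiple cloning site. It is separated from the mClover2 reading frame by a short linker, which the "10" in the name may denote, although the record does not say so. An SV40 polyadenylation signal terminates the transcript.

Propagation in E. coli relies on a high-copy ColE1/pUC-type origin, and an f1 origin is also present. A single Tn5 aminoglycoside phosphotransferase gene (NeoR/KanR) is driven by tandem promoters: a bacterial bla promoter that gives kanamycin resistance in bacteria, and the SV40 enhancer/early promoter that gives G418 selection in mammalian cells. This cassette ends with an HSV TK polyadenylation signal. The short RSF ori, large T antigen, ble and bGH poly(A) fragments in the automated annotation are partial matches and are probably not functional elements.

The construct is a localization marker. Because PXMP2 is an integral peroxisomal membrane protein, the fusion labels peroxisomes in transfected cells for live or fixed fluorescence imaging, with recorded excitation and emission maxima of 505 and 515 nm. It belongs to a collection of fusions made to demonstrate and exploit the Clover family of green fluorescent proteins.
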