Addgene plasmid #56305: Clover-PMP-N-10
Purpose: Localization: Peroxisomes, Excitation: 505, Emission: 515
Depositing lab: Michael Davidson. Depositing organization: Florida State University, Tallahassee. Publication: Improving FRET dynamic range with bright green and red fluorescent proteins. Lam AJ, St-Pierre F, Gong Y, Marshall JD, Cranfill PJ, Baird MA, McKeown MR, Wiedenmann J, Davidson MW, Schnitzer MJ, Tsien RY, Lin MZ. Nat Methods. 2012 Sep 9. doi: 10.1038/nmeth.2171. PubMed 22961245.
Backbone
  Vector backbone: mClover2-N1
  Backbone size w/o insert (bp): 4750
  Vector type: Mammalian Expression
  Selectable markers: Neomycin (select with G418)
Growth in bacteria
  Bacterial resistance: Kanamycin, 50 μg/mL
  Growth temperature: 37°C
  Growth strain: DH5alpha
  Copy number: High Copy
Gene/Insert
  Gene/Insert name: PMP (alt name: NM_018663.1)
  Species: H. sapiens (human)
  Entrez Gene: PXMP2 (a.k.a. PMP22)
  Promoter: CMV
  Tag / fusion protein: mClover2 (C terminal on backbone)
  Cloning method: Unknown
  Sequencing primers: 5′ CMV-F; 3′ SV40pA-R
Terms and licenses: Academic/Nonprofit Terms; Industry Terms
Depositor comments: . Excitation = 505; Emission = 515
How to cite: Clover-PMP-N-10 was a gift from Michael Davidson (Addgene plasmid # 56305 ; http://n2t.net/addgene:56305 ; RRID:Addgene_56305)
